>Addgene plasmid #101882 | 5KO4 (PP-BRD19) | addgene full sequence | sequence record 194517 | Addgene NGS Result
TAATACGACTCACTATAGGGGAATTGTGAGCGGATAACAATTCCCCTCTAGAAATAATTTTGTTTAACTT
TAAGAAGGAGATATACCATGCATCATCATCATCATCACAGCAGCGGCAGAGAAAACTTGTATTTCCAGGG
CTACCTTGACACAAGCTTTTATAAGCAGTGCCGAAGTATCCTACATGTGGTAATGGATCTAGACAGGGAC
GGGATATTTGCCCGCGACCCCTCCAAGCTACCGGACTACCGGATGATTATTTCGCACCCAATGTGGTGGG
ACCTCATTAAGGCTCGCCTCACAAGATATGAGTACACATCCCCATCTGCATTTATCAATGACATGCGTCT
CGTCGTTCAAAATTGCTACGACTATAATAGAGAGGAATCACCCTTCTCCACCTTGGCACGCCGAATTGAA
ATTGCAATGGAGGACCTTTTCGTCACGGAGCTCTCCCTCTGATGACGAAGCTTGCGGCCGCACTCGAGGA
TCCGGCTGCTAACAAAGCCCGAAAGGAAGCTGAGTTGGCTGCTGCCACCGCTGAGCAATAACTAGCATAA
CCCCTTGGGGCCTCTAAACGGGTCTTGAGGGGTTTTTTGCTGAAAGGAGGAACTATATCCGGATATCCCG
CAAGAGGCCCGGCAGTACCGGCATAACCAAGCCTATGCCTACAGCATCCAGGGTGACGGTGCCGAGGATG
ACGATGAGCGCATTGTTAGATTTCATACACGGTGCCTGACTGCGTTAGCAATTTAACTGTGATAAACTAC
CGCATTAAAGCTTATCGATGATAAGCTGTCAAACATGAGAATTCTTGAAGACGAAAGGGCCTCGTGATAC
GCCTATTTTTATAGGTTAATGTCATGATAATAATGGTTTCTTAGACGTCAGGTGGCACTTTTCGGGGAAA
TGTGCGCGGAACCCCTATTTGTTTATTTTTCTAAATACATTCAAATATGTATCCGCTCATGAGACAATAA
CCCTGATAAATGCTTCAATAATATTGAAAAAGGAAGAGTATGAGTATTCAACATTTCCGTGTCGCCCTTA
TTCCCTTTTTTGCGGCATTTTGCCTTCCTGTTTTTGCTCACCCAGAAACGCTGGTGAAAGTAAAAGATGC
TGAAGATCAGTTGGGTGCACGAGTGGGTTACATCGAACTGGATCTCAACAGCGGTAAGATCCTTGAGAGT
TTTCGCCCCGAAGAACGTTTTCCAATGATGAGCACTTTTAAAGTTCTGCTATGTGGCGCGGTATTATCCC
GTGTTGACGCCGGGCAAGAGCAACTCGGTCGCCGCATACACTATTCTCAGAATGACTTGGTTGAGTACTC
ACCAGTCACAGAAAAGCATCTTACGGATGGCATGACAGTAAGAGAATTATGCAGTGCTGCCATAACCATG
AGTGATAACACTGCGGCCAACTTACTTCTGACAACGATCGGAGGACCGAAGGAGCTAACCGCTTTTTTGC
ACAACATGGGGGATCATGTAACTCGCCTTGATCGTTGGGAACCGGAGCTGAATGAAGCCATACCAAACGA
CGAGCGTGACACCACGATGCCTGCAGCAATGGCAACAACGTTGCGCAAACTATTAACTGGCGAACTACTT
ACTCTAGCTTCCCGGCAACAATTAATAGACTGGATGGAGGCGGATAAAGTTGCAGGACCACTTCTGCGCT
CGGCCCTTCCGGCTGGCTGGTTTATTGCTGATAAATCTGGAGCCGGTGAGCGTGGGTCTCGCGGTATCAT
TGCAGCACTGGGGCCAGATGGTAAGCCCTCCCGTATCGTAGTTATCTACACGACGGGGAGTCAGGCAACT
ATGGATGAACGAAATAGACAGATCGCTGAGATAGGTGCCTCACTGATTAAGCATTGGTAACTGTCAGACC
AAGTTTACTCATATATACTTTAGATTGATTTAAAACTTCATTTTTAATTTAAAAGGATCTAGGTGAAGAT
CCTTTTTGATAATCTCATGACCAAAATCCCTTAACGTGAGTTTTCGTTCCACTGAGCGTCAGACCCCGTA
GAAAAGATCAAAGGATCTTCTTGAGATCCTTTTTTTCTGCGCGTAATCTGCTGCTTGCAAACAAAAAAAC
CACCGCTACCAGCGGTGGTTTGTTTGCCGGATCAAGAGCTACCAACTCTTTTTCCGAAGGTAACTGGCTT
CAGCAGAGCGCAGATACCAAATACTGTCCTTCTAGTGTAGCCGTAGTTAGGCCACCACTTCAAGAACTCT
GTAGCACCGCCTACATACCTCGCTCTGCTAATCCTGTTACCAGTGGCTGCTGCCAGTGGCGATAAGTCGT
GTCTTACCGGGTTGGACTCAAGACGATAGTTACCGGATAAGGCGCAGCGGTCGGGCTGAACGGGGGGTTC
GTGCACACAGCCCAGCTTGGAGCGAACGACCTACACCGAACTGAGATACCTACAGCGTGAGCTATGAGAA
AGCGCCACGCTTCCCGAAGGGAGAAAGGCGGACAGGTATCCGGTAAGCGGCAGGGTCGGAACAGGAGAGC
GCACGAGGGAGCTTCCAGGGGGAAACGCCTGGTATCTTTATAGTCCTGTCGGGTTTCGCCACCTCTGACT
TGAGCGTCGATTTTTGTGATGCTCGTCAGGGGGGCGGAGCCTATGGAAAAACGCCAGCAACGCGGCCTTT
TTACGGTTCCTGGCCTTTTGCTGGCCTTTTGCTCACATGTTCTTTCCTGCGTTATCCCCTGATTCTGTGG
ATAACCGTATTACCGCCTTTGAGTGAGCTGATACCGCTCGCCGCAGCCGAACGACCGAGCGCAGCGAGTC
AGTGAGCGAGGAAGCGGAAGAGCGCCTGATGCGGTATTTTCTCCTTACGCATCTGTGCGGTATTTCACAC
CGCAATGGTGCACTCTCAGTACAATCTGCTCTGATGCCGCATAGTTAAGCCAGTATACACTCCGCTATCG
CTACGTGACTGGGTCATGGCTGCGCCCCGACACCCGCCAACACCCGCTGACGCGCCCTGACGGGCTTGTC
TGCTCCCGGCATCCGCTTACAGACAAGCTGTGACCGTCTCCGGGAGCTGCATGTGTCAGAGGTTTTCACC
GTCATCACCGAAACGCGCGAGGCAGCTGCGGTAAAGCTCATCAGCGTGGTCGTGAAGCGATTCACAGATG
TCTGCCTGTTCATCCGCGTCCAGCTCGTTGAGTTTCTCCAGAAGCGTTAATGTCTGGCTTCTGATAAAGC
GGGCCATGTTAAGGGCGGTTTTTTCCTGTTTGGTCACTGATGCCTCCGTGTAAGGGGGATTTCTGTTCAT
GGGGGTAATGATACCGATGAAACGAGAGAGGATGCTCACGATACGGGTTACTGATGATGAACATGCCCGG
TTACTGGAACGTTGTGAGGGTAAACAACTGGCGGTATGGATGCGGCGGGACCAGAGAAAAATCACTCAGG
GTCAATGCCAGCGCTTCGTTAATACAGATGTAGGTGTTCCACAGGGTAGCCAGCAGCATCCTGCGATGCA
GATCCGGAACATAATGGTGCAGGGCGCTGACTTCCGCGTTTCCAGACTTTACGAAACACGGAAACCGAAG
ACCATTCATGTTGTTGCTCAGGTCGCAGACGTTTTGCAGCAGCAGTCGCTTCACGTTCGCTCGCGTATCG
GTGATTCATTCTGCTAACCAGTAAGGCAACCCCGCCAGCCTAGCCGGGTCCTCAACGACAGGAGCACGAT
CATGCGCACCCGTGGCCAGGACCCAACGCTGCCCGAGATGCGCCGCGTGCGGCTGCTGGAGATGGCGGAC
GCGATGGATATGTTCTGCCAAGGGTTGGTTTGCGCATTCACAGTTCTCCGCAAGAATTGATTGGCTCCAA
TTCTTGGAGTGGTGAATCCGTTAGCGAGGTGCCGCCGGCTTCCATTCAGGTCGAGGTGGCCCGGCTCCAT
GCACCGCGACGCAACGCGGGGAGGCAGACAAGGTATAGGGCGGCGCCTACAATCCATGCCAACCCGTTCC
ATGTGCTCGCCGAGGCGGCATAAATCGCCGTGACGATCAGCGGTCCAATGATCGAAGTTAGGCTGGTAAG
AGCCGCGAGCGATCCTTGAAGCTGTCCCTGATGGTCGTCATCTACCTGCCTGGACAGCATGGCCTGCAAC
GCGGGCATCCCGATGCCGCCGGAAGCGAGAAGAATCATAATGGGGAAGGCCATCCAGCCTCGCGTCGCGA
ACGCCAGCAAGACGTAGCCCAGCGCGTCGGCCGCCATGCCGGCGATAATGGCCTGCTTCTCGCCGAAACG
TTTGGTGGCGGGACCAGTGACGAAGGCTTGAGCGAGGGCGTGCAAGATTCCGAATACCGCAAGCGACAGG
CCGATCATCGTCGCGCTCCAGCGAAAGCGGTCCTCGCCGAAAATGACCCAGAGCGCTGCCGGCACCTGTC
CTACGAGTTGCATGATAAAGAAGACAGTCATAAGTGCGGCGACGATAGTCATGCCCCGCGCCCACCGGAA
GGAGCTGACTGGGTTGAAGGCTCTCAAGGGCATCGGTCGAGATCCCGGTGCCTAATGAGTGAGCTAACTT
ACATTAATTGCGTTGCGCTCACTGCCCGCTTTCCAGTCGGGAAACCTGTCGTGCCAGCTGCATTAATGAA
TCGGCCAACGCGCGGGGAGAGGCGGTTTGCGTATTGGGCGCCAGGGTGGTTTTTCTTTTCACCAGTGAGA
CGGGCAACAGCTGATTGCCCTTCACCGCCTGGCCCTGAGAGAGTTGCAGCAAGCGGTCCACGCTGGTTTG
CCCCAGCAGGCGAAAATCCTGTTTGATGGTGGTTAACGGCGGGATATAACATGAGCTGTCTTCGGTATCG
TCGTATCCCACTACCGAGATATCCGCACCAACGCGCAGCCCGGACTCGGTAATGGCGCGCATTGCGCCCA
GCGCCATCTGATCGTTGGCAACCAGCATCGCAGTGGGAACGATGCCCTCATTCAGCATTTGCATGGTTTG
TTGAAAACCGGACATGGCACTCCAGTCGCCTTCCCGTTCCGCTATCGGCTGAATTTGATTGCGAGTGAGA
TATTTATGCCAGCCAGCCAGACGCAGACGCGCCGAGACAGAACTTAATGGGCCCGCTAACAGCGCGATTT
GCTGGTGACCCAATGCGACCAGATGCTCCACGCCCAGTCGCGTACCGTCTTCATGGGAGAAAATAATACT
GTTGATGGGTGTCTGGTCAGAGACATCAAGAAATAACGCCGGAACATTAGTGCAGGCAGCTTCCACAGCA
ATGGCATCCTGGTCATCCAGCGGATAGTTAATGATCAGCCCACTGACGCGTTGCGCGAGAAGATTGTGCA
CCGCCGCTTTACAGGCTTCGACGCCGCTTCGTTCTACCATCGACACCACCACGCTGGCACCCAGTTGATC
GGCGCGAGATTTAATCGCCGCGACAATTTGCGACGGCGCGTGCAGGGCCAGACTGGAGGTGGCAACGCCA
ATCAGCAACGACTGTTTGCCCGCCAGTTGTTGTGCCACGCGGTTGGGAATGTAATTCAGCTCCGCCATCG
CCGCTTCCACTTTTTCCCGCGTTTTCGCAGAAACGTGGCTGGCCTGGTTCACCACGCGGGAAACGGTCTG
ATAAGAGACACCGGCATACTCTGCGACATCGTATAACGTTACTGGTTTCACATTCACCACCCTGAATTGA
CTCTCTTCCGGGCGCTATCATGCCATACCGCGAAAGGTTTTGCGCCATTCGATGGTGTCCGGGATCTCGA
CGCTCTCCCTTATGCGACTCCTGCATTAGGAAGCAGCCCAGTAGTAGGTTGAGGCCGTTGAGCACCGCCG
CCGCAAGGAATGGTGCATGCAAGGAGATGGCGCCCAACAGTCCCCCGGCCACGGGGCCTGCCACCATACC
CACGCCGAAACAAGCGCTCATGAGCCCGAAGTGGCGAGCCCGATCTTCCCCATCGGTGATGTCGGCGATA
TAGGCGCCAGCAACCGCACCTGTGGCGCCGGTGATGCCGGCCACGATGCGTCCGGCGTAGAGGATCGAGA
TCTCGATCCCGCGAAAT
Features (pLannotate 1.2.2; 19 found; start..end, strand, type, name):
      1..19      +  promoter       T7 promoter: promoter for bacteriophage T7 RNA polymerase
     20..44      +  protein_bind   lac operator: The lac repressor binds to the lac operator to inhibit transcription in E. coli. This inhibition can be relieved by adding lactose or isopropyl-β-D-thiogalactopyranoside (IPTG). lac repressor encoded by lacI
     59..81      +  RBS            RBS: efficient ribosome binding site from bacteriophage T7 gene 10 (Olins and Rangwala, 1989)
     89..107     +  CDS            capTEV™ (fragment): composite tag for in vivo biotinylation, TEV protease cleavage, and 6xHis tagging
    495..544     +  CDS            SET1 (fragment): solubility-enhancement tag derived from T7 phage gene 10B
    552..599     +  terminator     T7 terminator: transcription terminator for bacteriophage T7 RNA polymerase
    622..726     -  CDS            TcR (fragment): tetracycline efflux protein; tet; confers resistance to tetracycline
    774..802     -  promoter       tet promoter: E. coli promoter for tetracycline efflux protein gene
    915..1019    +  promoter       AmpR promoter: bla
   1020..1880    +  CDS            AmpR: β-lactamase; bla; confers resistance to ampicillin, carbenicillin, and related antibiotics
   2051..2639    +  rep_origin     ori: high-copy-number ColE1/pMB1/pBR322/pUC origin of replication
   2825..2964    -  misc_feature   bom: basis of mobility region from pBR322
   3066..3257    -  CDS            rop: Rop protein, which maintains plasmids at low copy number; rop
   3274..3654    +  CDS            YPB1_ECOLX: Protein predicted: Swiss-Prot protein existence level 4. From Escherichia coli.
   3896..4520    -  CDS            TcR (fragment): tetracycline efflux protein; tet; confers resistance to tetracycline
   4535..4556    -  protein_bind   CAP binding site: CAP binding activates transcription in the presence of cAMP. E. coli catabolite activator protein
   4569..5651    -  CDS            lacI: lac repressor; lacI; The lac repressor binds to the lac operator to inhibit transcription in E. coli. This inhibition can be relieved by adding lactose or isopropyl-β-D-thiogalactopyranoside (IPTG).
   5652..5729    -  promoter       lacI promoter: lacI
   5737..6016    -  CDS            TcR (fragment): tetracycline efflux protein; tet; confers resistance to tetracycline
