[The description below was written by a language model from this plasmid's Addgene catalogue record, the feature table of its GenBank file and pLannotate feature annotations shown in this document.]
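Description:
5KO4 (PP-BRD19) is a bacterial expression plasmid built on the pET15-MHL backbone, made by a structural genomics group to produce a Trypanosoma brucei protein fragment for structure determination. The insert, PP-BRD19, was introduced by ligation-independent cloning, and the record cautions that it may not be the full open reading frame. This is consistent with a crystallography construct trimmed to a defined domain. The name suggests a bromodomain-type protein, but the record gives no functional description of the gene.

Expression follows the standard pET arrangement. A T7 promoter with an adjacent lac operator and the phage T7 gene 10 ribosome binding site drives the coding sequence, and a T7 terminator lies downstream. The plasmid carries its own lacI gene and promoter, so transcription stays repressed until IPTG is added in a host that supplies T7 RNA polymerase. The backbone adds an N-terminal 6xHis tag followed by a TEV protease site, which allows metal-affinity purification and later removal of the tag. The automated annotation picks up this region as a short "capTEV" fragment, and the small "SET1" hit just before the terminator is probably residual vector sequence rather than a functional solubility tag.

The plasmid is propagated through a pBR322-type ColE1 origin with the bom region and rop gene, which implies moderate rather than high copy number, although the catalogue lists copy number as unknown. Selection is with ampicillin via β-lactamase. The tetracycline resistance fragments are non-functional remnants of pBR322. The feature table covers the full 6,037 nt sequence, whereas the separate 318 bp GenBank record is unannotated and covers only part of the plasmid, presumably the insert.
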