Addgene plasmid #101882: 5KO4 (PP-BRD19)
Purpose: Bacterial expression for structure determination; may not be full ORF
Depositing lab: Cheryl Arrowsmith. Depositing organization: University of Toronto.
Backbone
  Vector backbone: pET15-MHL
  Backbone manufacturer: Cheryl Arrowsmith (Addgene plasmid # 26092)
  Vector type: Bacterial Expression
Growth in bacteria
  Bacterial resistance: Ampicillin, 100 μg/mL
  Growth temperature: 37°C
  Growth strain: DH5alpha
  Copy number: Unknown
Gene/Insert
  Gene/Insert name: PP-BRD19
  Species: Trypanosoma brucei
  Promoter: T7
  Tag / fusion protein: 6xHis, TEV (N terminal on backbone)
  Cloning method: Ligation Independent Cloning
  Sequencing primers: 5′ T7; 3′ T7-term
Terms and licenses: Academic/Nonprofit Terms; Industry Terms: Not Available to Industry
Depositor comments: N terminal tag: MHHHHHHSSGRENLYFQG. SGC Clone Sample ID: Tb427.10.8150:MAC054-H04:C234720. SGC or PDG link: http://www.thesgc.org/structures/5KO4/
How to cite: 5KO4 (PP-BRD19) was a gift from Cheryl Arrowsmith (Addgene plasmid # 101882 ; http://n2t.net/addgene:101882 ; RRID:Addgene_101882)
