LOCUS       Exported 318 bp ds-DNA linear SYN 29-MAY-2021
DEFINITION  Bacterial expression for structure determination; may not be full
            ORF.
ACCESSION   .
VERSION     .
KEYWORDS    5KO4 (PP-BRD19)
SOURCE      synthetic DNA construct
  ORGANISM  synthetic DNA construct
REFERENCE   1 (bases 1 to 318)
  TITLE     SGC Toronto Q2 Q3 2016
REFERENCE   2 (bases 1 to 318)
  AUTHORS   .
  TITLE     Direct Submission
  JOURNAL   Exported May 29, 2021 from SnapGene Server 1.1.58
            http://www.snapgene.com
FEATURES             Location/Qualifiers
     source          1..318
                     /organism="synthetic DNA construct"
                     /mol_type="other DNA"
ORIGIN
        1 taccttgaca caagctttta taagcagtgc cgaagtatcc tacatgtggt aatggatcta
       61 gacagggacg ggatatttgc ccgcgacccc tccaagctac cggactaccg gatgattatt
      121 tcgcacccaa tgtggtggga cctcattaag gctcgcctca caagatatga gtacacatcc
      181 ccatctgcat ttatcaatga catgcgtctc gtcgttcaaa attgctacga ctataataga
      241 gaggaatcac ccttctccac cttggcacgc cgaattgaaa ttgcaatgga ggaccttttc
      301 gtcacggagc tctccctc
//
